Addgene plasmid #214321: pMSCV-human-pro-IL-18_LES33AAA
Purpose: Expression of gene in mammalian cells by retroviral transduction
Depositing lab: Jonathan Kagan. Depositing organization: Boston Children's Hospital. Publication: Structural insights into cytokine cleavage by inflammatory caspase-4. Devant P, Dong Y, Mintseris J, Ma W, Gygi SP, Wu H, Kagan JC. Nature. 2023 Dec;624(7991):451-459. doi: 10.1038/s41586-023-06751-9. Epub 2023 Nov 22. PubMed 37993712.
Backbone
  Vector backbone: pMSCV-IRES-EGFP
  Backbone size w/o insert (bp): 6400
  Vector type: Retroviral
Growth in bacteria
  Bacterial resistance: Ampicillin, 100 μg/mL
  Growth temperature: 37°C
  Growth strain: NEB Stable
  Copy number: High Copy
Gene/Insert
  Gene/Insert name: IL18 (alt names: pro-IL-18; Pro-Interleukin-18)
  Species: H. sapiens (human)
  Mutation: LES33AAA
  Entrez Gene: IL18 (a.k.a. IGIF, IL-18, IL-1g, IL1F4)
  Promoter: MESV
  Tag / fusion protein: Myc (N terminal on insert); Flag (C terminal on insert)
  Cloning method: Restriction Enzyme; 5′ cloning site NotI (not destroyed); 3′ cloning site SalI (not destroyed)
  Sequencing primers: 5′ MSCV-fwd; 3′ MSCV-rev
Terms and licenses: Academic/Nonprofit Terms; Industry Terms: Not Available to Industry
How to cite: pMSCV-human-pro-IL-18_LES33AAA was a gift from Jonathan Kagan (Addgene plasmid # 214321 ; http://n2t.net/addgene:214321 ; RRID:Addgene_214321)
