[The description below was written by a language model from this plasmid's Addgene catalogue record and pLannotate feature annotations shown in this document.]
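Description:
pMSCV-human-pro-IL-18_LES33AAA is a gammaretroviral expression vector built on the pMSCV-IRES-EGFP backbone, intended for stable gene delivery into mammalian cells by retroviral transduction. In bacteria it is maintained through a high-copy ColE1/pUC-type origin and selected with ampicillin via the β-lactamase gene. The feature table also picks up short remnants of lacI, lacZα, rop, bom, a tetracycline resistance gene and env, which are vestigial backbone fragments rather than functional elements.

The proviral region is bounded by 5′ and 3′ long terminal repeats from murine embryonic stem cell virus. It carries the MESV Ψ packaging signal and a truncated, start-codon-less gag segment, which together support encapsidation of the genomic RNA when viral proteins are supplied in trans by packaging cells. Transcription is driven from the 5′ LTR promoter.

The insert, cloned between NotI and SalI, is human pro-interleukin-18 (IL18), the uncleaved precursor of this proinflammatory cytokine. It carries the mutation designated LES33AAA, which by its name is a triple alanine substitution of a Leu-Glu-Ser motif around residue 33. The catalogue lists an N-terminal Myc tag and a C-terminal FLAG tag; the annotation detects only the FLAG fragment immediately after the IL18 coding sequence, and the Myc tag is not annotated. Downstream, an EMCV IRES directs translation of EGFP from the same transcript, so transduced cells can be identified or sorted by green fluorescence.

The associated publication concerns the structural basis of cytokine cleavage by the inflammatory caspase-4. This suggests the mutant is used to test how these pro-IL-18 residues contribute to caspase recognition or processing, although the record does not state the mutation's specific effect.
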