Features (pLannotate 1.2.2; 21 found; start..end, strand, type, name):
    579..920     +  misc_feature   MESV Ψ: packaging signal of murine embryonic stem cell virus
    987..1403    +  CDS            gag (truncated): truncated Moloney murine leukemia virus (MMLV) gag gene lacking the start codon
   1475..2053    +  CDS            IL18: IL18_HUMAN - Also known as IGIF, IL1F4. Experimental evidence at protein level: Swiss-Prot protein existence level 1. A proinflammatory cytokine primarily involved in polarized T- helper 1 (Th1) cell and natural killer (NK) cell immune responses (Probable). Upon binding to IL18R1 and IL18RAP, forms a signaling ternary complex which activates NF-kappa-B, triggering synthesis of inflammatory mediators (PubMed:14528293, PubMed:25500532). Synergizes with IL12/interleukin-12 to induce IFNG synthesis from T-helper 1 (Th1) cells and natural killer (NK) cells (Probable) (PubMed:10653850). From Homo sa
   2057..2077    +  CDS            FLAG (fragment): FLAG® epitope tag, followed by an enterokinase cleavage site
   2079..2114    -  misc_feature   MCS (fragment): pBluescript multiple cloning site
   2216..2678    +  misc_feature   IRES: internal ribosome entry site (IRES) of the encephalomyocarditis virus (EMCV)
   2692..3411    +  CDS            EGFP: the original enhanced GFP (Yang et al., 1996) mammalian codon-optimized
   3473..3987    +  LTR            3' LTR: 3' long terminal repeat from murine embryonic stem cell virus
   4149..4165    -  protein_bind   lac operator: The lac repressor binds to the lac operator to inhibit transcription in E. coli. This inhibition can be relieved by adding lactose or isopropyl-β-D-thiogalactopyranoside (IPTG). lac repressor encoded by lacI
   4173..4203    -  promoter       lac promoter: promoter for the E. coli lac operon
   4218..4239    -  protein_bind   CAP binding site: CAP binding activates transcription in the presence of cAMP. E. coli catabolite activator protein
   4252..4344    -  CDS            lacI (fragment): lac repressor; lacI; The lac repressor binds to the lac operator to inhibit transcription in E. coli. This inhibition can be relieved by adding lactose or isopropyl-β-D-thiogalactopyranoside (IPTG).
   4527..5115    -  rep_origin     ori: high-copy-number ColE1/pMB1/pBR322/pUC origin of replication
   5286..6146    -  CDS            AmpR: β-lactamase; bla; confers resistance to ampicillin, carbenicillin, and related antibiotics
   6147..6251    -  promoter       AmpR promoter: bla
   6346..6381    +  CDS            rop (fragment): Rop protein, which maintains plasmids at low copy number; rop
   6483..6582    +  misc_feature   bom (fragment): basis of mobility region from pBR322
   6588..6737    -  CDS            lacZα (fragment): LacZα fragment of β-galactosidase; lacZ fragment
   6737..6938    -  CDS            TcR (fragment): tetracycline efflux protein; tet; confers resistance to tetracycline
   6939..7037    +  CDS            env (fragment): murine leukemia virus gPr80 envelope polyprotein precursor; env; proteolytically cleaved into gp70SU and p15TM subunits
   7079..515     +  LTR            5' LTR (across the origin): 5' long terminal repeat from murine embryonic stem cell virus
>Addgene plasmid #214321 | pMSCV-human-pro-IL-18_LES33AAA | addgene full sequence | sequence record 422643 | Addgene NGS Result
TGAAAGACCCCACCTGTAGGTTTGGCAAGCTAGCTTAAGTAACGCCATTTTGCAAGGCATGGAAAATACA
TAACTGAGAATAGAGAAGTTCAGATCAAGGTTAGGAACAGAGAGACAGCAGAATATGGGCCAAACAGGAT
ATCTGTGGTAAGCAGTTCCTGCCCCGGCTCAGGGCCAAGAACAGATGGTCCCCAGATGCGGTCCCGCCCT
CAGCAGTTTCTAGAGAACCATCAGATGTTTCCAGGGTGCCCCAAGGACCTGAAATGACCCTGTGCCTTAT
TTGAACTAACCAATCAGTTCGCTTCTCGCTTCTGTTCGCGCGCTTCTGCTCCCCGAGCTCAATAAAAGAG
CCCACAACCCCTCACTCGGCGCGCCAGTCCTCCGATAGACTGCGTCGCCCGGGTACCCGTATTCCCAATA
AAGCCTCTTGCTGTTTGCATCCGAATCGTGGACTCGCTGATCCTTGGGAGGGTCTCCTCAGATTGATTGA
CTGCCCACCTCGGGGGTCTTTCATTTGGAGGTTCCACCGAGATTTGGAGACCCCTGCCCAGGGACCACCG
ACCCCCCCGCCGGGAGGTAAGCTGGCCAGCGGTCGTTTCGTGTCTGTCTCTGTCTTTGTGCGTGTTTGTG
CCGGCATCTAATGTTTGCGCCTGCGTCTGTACTAGTTAGCTAACTAGCTCTGTATCTGGCGGACCCGTGG
TGGAACTGACGAGTTCTGAACACCCGGCCGCAACCCTGGGAGACGTCCCAGGGACTTTGGGGGCCGTTTT
TGTGGCCCGACCTGAGGAAGGGAGTCGATGTGGAATCCGACCCCGTCAGGATATGTGGTTCTGGTAGGAG
ACGAGAACCTAAAACAGTTCCCGCCTCCGTCTGAATTTTTGCTTTCGGTTTGGAACCGAAGCCGCGCGTC
TTGTCTGCTGCAGCGCTGCAGCATCGTTCTGTGTTGTCTCTGTCTGACTGTGTTTCTGTATTTGTCTGAA
AATTAGGGCCAGACTGTTACCACTCCCTTAAGTTTGACCTTAGGTCACTGGAAAGATGTCGAGCGGATCG
CTCACAACCAGTCGGTAGATGTCAAGAAGAGACGTTGGGTTACCTTCTGCTCTGCAGAATGGCCAACCTT
TAACGTCGGATGGCCGCGAGACGGCACCTTTAACCGAGACCTCATCACCCAGGTTAAGATCAAGGTCTTT
TCACCTGGCCCGCATGGACACCCAGACCAGGTCCCCTACATCGTGACCTGGGAAGCCTTGGCTTTTGACC
CCCCTCCCTGGGTCAAGCCCTTTGTACACCCTAAGCCTCCGCCTCCTCTTCCTCCATCCGCCCCGTCTCT
CCCCCTTGAACCTCCTCGTTCGACCCCGCCTCGATCCTCCCTTTATCCAGCCCTCACTCCTTCTCTAGGC
GCCGGAATTAGATCTCTCGAGATCGATGCGGCCGCGCCACCATGGAACAAAAACTCATCTCAGAAGAGGA
TCTGATGGCTGCTGAACCAGTAGAAGACAATTGCATCAACTTTGTGGCAATGAAATTTATTGACAATACG
CTTTACTTTATAGCTGAAGATGATGAAAACGCTGCCGCTGATTACTTTGGCAAGCTTGAATCTAAATTAT
CAGTCATAAGAAATTTGAATGACCAAGTTCTCTTCATTGACCAAGGAAATCGGCCTCTATTTGAAGATAT
GACTGATTCTGACTGTAGAGATAATGCACCCCGGACCATATTTATTATAAGTATGTATAAAGATAGCCAG
CCTAGAGGTATGGCTGTAACTATCTCTGTGAAGTGTGAGAAAATTTCAACTCTCTCCTGTGAGAACAAAA
TTATTTCCTTTAAGGAAATGAATCCTCCTGATAACATCAAGGATACAAAAAGTGACATCATATTCTTTCA
GAGAAGTGTCCCAGGACATGATAATAAGATGCAATTTGAATCTTCATCATACGAAGGATACTTTCTAGCT
TGTGAAAAAGAGAGAGACCTTTTTAAACTCATTTTGAAAAAAGAGGATGAATTGGGGGATAGATCTATAA
TGTTCACTGTTCAAAACGAAGACGACTACAAGGACGACGATGACAAGTAGGTCGACGGTATCGATAAGCT
TGATATCGAATTCCGCCCCCCCCCCTAACGTTACTGGCCGAAGCCGCTTGGAATAAGGCCGGTGTGCGTT
TGTCTATATGTTATTTTCCACCATATTGCCGTCTTTTGGCAATGTGAGGGCCCGGAAACCTGGCCCTGTC
TTCTTGACGAGCATTCCTAGGGGTCTTTCCCCTCTCGCCAAAGGAATGCAAGGTCTGTTGAATGTCGTGA
AGGAAGCAGTTCCTCTGGAAGCTTCTTGAAGACAAACAACGTCTGTAGCGACCCTTTGCAGGCAGCGGAA
CCCCCCACCTGGCGACAGGTGCCTCTGCGGCCAAAAGCCACGTGTATAAGATACACCTGCAAAGGCGGCA
CAACCCCAGTGCCACGTTGTGAGTTGGATAGTTGTGGAAAGAGTCAAATGGCTCTCCTCAAGCGTATTCA
ACAAGGGGCTGAAGGATGCCCAGAAGGTACCCCATTGTATGGGATCTGATCTGGGGCCTCGGTGCACATG
CTTTACATGTGTTTAGTCGAGGTTAAAAAAACGTCTAGGCCCCCCGAACCACGGGGACGTGGTTTTCCTT
TGAAAAACACGATGATAATATGGCCACAACCATGGTGAGCAAGGGCGAGGAGCTGTTCACCGGGGTGGTG
CCCATCCTGGTCGAGCTGGACGGCGACGTAAACGGCCACAAGTTCAGCGTGTCTGGCGAGGGCGAGGGCG
ATGCCACCTACGGCAAGCTGACCCTGAAGTTCATCTGCACCACCGGCAAGCTGCCCGTGCCCTGGCCCAC
CCTCGTGACCACCCTGACCTACGGCGTGCAGTGCTTCAGCCGCTACCCCGACCACATGAAGCAGCACGAC
TTCTTCAAGTCCGCCATGCCCGAAGGCTACGTCCAGGAGCGCACCATCTTCTTCAAGGACGACGGCAACT
ACAAGACCCGCGCCGAGGTGAAGTTCGAGGGCGACACCCTGGTGAACCGCATCGAGCTGAAGGGCATCGA
CTTCAAGGAGGACGGCAACATCCTGGGGCACAAGCTGGAGTACAACTACAACAGCCACAACGTCTATATC
ATGGCCGACAAGCAGAAGAACGGCATCAAGGCGAACTTCAAGATCCGCCACAACATCGAGGACGGCAGCG
TGCAGCTCGCCGACCACTACCAGCAGAACACCCCCATCGGCGACGGCCCCGTGCTGCTGCCCGACAACCA
CTACCTGAGCACCCAGTCCGCCCTGAGCAAAGACCCCAACGAGAAGCGCGATCACATGGTCCTGCTGGAG
TTCGTGACCGCCGCCGGGATCACTCTCGGCATGGACGAGCTGTACAAGTAATGAATTAATTAAGAATTCG
ATAAAATAAAAGATTTTATTTAGTCTCCAGAAAAAGGGGGGAATGAAAGACCCCACCTGTAGGTTTGGCA
AGCTAGCTTAAGTAACGCCATTTTGCAAGGCATGGAAAATACATAACTGAGAATAGAGAAGTTCAGATCA
AGGTTAGGAACAGAGAGACAGCAGAATATGGGCCAAACAGGATATCTGTGGTAAGCAGTTCCTGCCCCGG
CTCAGGGCCAAGAACAGATGGTCCCCAGATGCGGTCCCGCCCTCAGCAGTTTCTAGAGAACCATCAGATG
TTTCCAGGGTGCCCCAAGGACCTGAAATGACCCTGTGCCTTATTTGAACTAACCAATCAGTTCGCTTCTC
GCTTCTGTTCGCGCGCTTCTGCTCCCCGAGCTCAATAAAAGAGCCCACAACCCCTCACTCGGCGCGCCAG
TCCTCCGATAGACTGCGTCGCCCGGGTACCCGTGTATCCAATAAACCCTCTTGCAGTTGCATCCGACTTG
TGGTCTCGCTGTTCCTTGGGAGGGTCTCCTCTGAGTGATTGACTACCCGTCAGCGGGGGTCTTTCATGGG
TAACAGTTTCTTGAAGTTGGAGAACAACATTCTGAGGGTAGGAGTCGAATATTAAGTAATCCTGACTCAA
TTAGCCACTGTTTTGAATCCACATACTCCAATACTCCTGAAATAGTTCATTATGGACAGCGCAGAAAGAG
CTGGGGAGAATTGTGAAATTGTTATCCGCTCACAATTCCACACAACATACGAGCCGGAAGCATAAAGTGT
AAAGCCTGGGGTGCCTAATGAGTGAGCTAACTCACATTAATTGCGTTGCGCTCACTGCCCGCTTTCCAGT
CGGGAAACCTGTCGTGCCAGCTGCATTAATGAATCGGCCAACGCGCGGGGAGAGGCGGTTTGCGTATTGG
GCGCTCTTCCGCTTCCTCGCTCACTGACTCGCTGCGCTCGGTCGTTCGGCTGCGGCGAGCGGTATCAGCT
CACTCAAAGGCGGTAATACGGTTATCCACAGAATCAGGGGATAACGCAGGAAAGAACATGTGAGCAAAAG
GCCAGCAAAAGGCCAGGAACCGTAAAAAGGCCGCGTTGCTGGCGTTTTTCCATAGGCTCCGCCCCCCTGA
CGAGCATCACAAAAATCGACGCTCAAGTCAGAGGTGGCGAAACCCGACAGGACTATAAAGATACCAGGCG
TTTCCCCCTGGAAGCTCCCTCGTGCGCTCTCCTGTTCCGACCCTGCCGCTTACCGGATACCTGTCCGCCT
TTCTCCCTTCGGGAAGCGTGGCGCTTTCTCATAGCTCACGCTGTAGGTATCTCAGTTCGGTGTAGGTCGT
TCGCTCCAAGCTGGGCTGTGTGCACGAACCCCCCGTTCAGCCCGACCGCTGCGCCTTATCCGGTAACTAT
CGTCTTGAGTCCAACCCGGTAAGACACGACTTATCGCCACTGGCAGCAGCCACTGGTAACAGGATTAGCA
GAGCGAGGTATGTAGGCGGTGCTACAGAGTTCTTGAAGTGGTGGCCTAACTACGGCTACACTAGAAGAAC
AGTATTTGGTATCTGCGCTCTGCTGAAGCCAGTTACCTTCGGAAAAAGAGTTGGTAGCTCTTGATCCGGC
AAACAAACCACCGCTGGTAGCGGTGGTTTTTTTGTTTGCAAGCAGCAGATTACGCGCAGAAAAAAAGGAT
CTCAAGAAGATCCTTTGATCTTTTCTACGGGGTCTGACGCTCAGTGGAACGAAAACTCACGTTAAGGGAT
TTTGGTCATGAGATTATCAAAAAGGATCTTCACCTAGATCCTTTTAAATTAAAAATGAAGTTTTAAATCA
ATCTAAAGTATATATGAGTAAACTTGGTCTGACAGTTACCAATGCTTAATCAGTGAGGCACCTATCTCAG
CGATCTGTCTATTTCGTTCATCCATAGTTGCCTGACTCCCCGTCGTGTAGATAACTACGATACGGGAGGG
CTTACCATCTGGCCCCAGTGCTGCAATGATACCGCGAGACCCACGCTCACCGGCTCCAGATTTATCAGCA
ATAAACCAGCCAGCCGGAAGGGCCGAGCGCAGAAGTGGTCCTGCAACTTTATCCGCCTCCATCCAGTCTA
TTAATTGTTGCCGGGAAGCTAGAGTAAGTAGTTCGCCAGTTAATAGTTTGCGCAACGTTGTTGCCATTGC
TACAGGCATCGTGGTGTCACGCTCGTCGTTTGGTATGGCTTCATTCAGCTCCGGTTCCCAACGATCAAGG
CGAGTTACATGATCCCCCATGTTGTGCAAAAAAGCGGTTAGCTCCTTCGGTCCTCCGATCGTTGTCAGAA
GTAAGTTGGCCGCAGTGTTATCACTCATGGTTATGGCAGCACTGCATAATTCTCTTACTGTCATGCCATC
CGTAAGATGCTTTTCTGTGACTGGTGAGTACTCAACCAAGTCATTCTGAGAATAGTGTATGCGGCGACCG
AGTTGCTCTTGCCCGGCGTCAATACGGGATAATACCGCGCCACATAGCAGAACTTTAAAAGTGCTCATCA
TTGGAAAACGTTCTTCGGGGCGAAAACTCTCAAGGATCTTACCGCTGTTGAGATCCAGTTCGATGTAACC
CACTCGTGCACCCAACTGATCTTCAGCATCTTTTACTTTCACCAGCGTTTCTGGGTGAGCAAAAACAGGA
AGGCAAAATGCCGCAAAAAAGGGAATAAGGGCGACACGGAAATGTTGAATACTCATACTCTTCCTTTTTC
AATATTATTGAAGCATTTATCAGGGTTATTGTCTCATGAGCGGATACATATTTGAATGTATTTAGAAAAA
TAAACAAATAGGGGTTCCGCGCACATTTCCCCGAAAAGTGCCACCTGACGTCTAAGAAACCATTATTATC
ATGACATTAACCTATAAAAATAGGCGTATCACGAGGCCCTTTCGTCTCGCGCGTTTCGGTGATGACGGTG
AAAACCTCTGACACATGCAGCTCCCGGAGACGGTCACAGCTTGTCTGTAAGCGGATGCCGGGAGCAGACA
AGCCCGTCAGGGCGCGTCAGCGGGTGTTGGCGGGTGTCGGGGCTGGCTTAACTATGCGGCATCAGAGCAG
ATTGTACTGAGAGTGCACCATATGCGGTGTGAAATACCGCACAGATGCGTAAGGAGAAAATACCGCATCA
GGCGCCATTCGCCATTCAGGCTGCGCAACTGTTGGGAAGGGCGATCGGTGCGGGCCTCTTCGCTATTACG
CCAGCTGGCGAAAGGGGGATGTGCTGCAAGGCGATTAAGTTGGGTAACGCCAGGGTTTTCCCAGTCACGA
CGTTGTAAAACGACGGCGCAAGGAATGGTGCATGCAAGGAGATGGCGCCCAACAGTCCCCCGGCCACGGG
GCCTGCCACCATACCCACGCCGAAACAAGCGCTCATGAGCCCGAAGTGGCGAGCCCGATCTTCCCCATCG
GTGATGTCGGCGATATAGGCGCCAGCAACCGCACCTGTGGCGCCGGTGATGCCGGCCACGATGCGTCCGG
CGTAGAGGCGATTAGTCCAATTTGTTAAAGACAGGATATCAGTGGTCCAGGCTCTAGTTTTGACTCAACA
ATATCACCAGCTGAAGCCTATAGAGTACGAGCCATAGATAAAATAAAAGATTTTATTTAGTCTCCAGAAA
AAGGGGGGAA
